>Addgene plasmid #161336 | pDONR221-SLC5A4_STOP | addgene full sequence | sequence record 351776 | Addgene NGS Result
CAAATAATGATTTTATTTTGACTGATAGTGACCTGTTCGTTGCAACACATTGATGAGCAATGCTTTTTTA
TAATGCCAACTTTGTACAAAAAAGCAGGCTCCACCATGGCCTCCACCGTGAGCCCATCCACAATCGCAGA
GACCCCAGAGCCACCTCCACTGTCCGACCACATCAGAAACGCCGCCGATATCTCTGTGATCGTGATCTAC
TTCCTGGTGGTCATGGCAGTGGGACTGTGGGCCATGCTGAAGACAAATAGAGGCACCATCGGCGGCTTCT
TTCTGGCAGGAAGGGATATGGCATGGTGGCCAATGGGCGCCTCTCTGTTTGCCAGCAACATCGGCTCCAA
TCACTATGTGGGACTGGCAGGAACAGGAGCAGCAAGCGGCGTGGCCACAGTGACCTTCGAGTGGACCAGC
TCCGTGATGCTGCTGATCCTGGGCTGGATCTTTGTGCCAATCTACATCAAGTCCGGCGTGATGACCATGC
CCGAGTACCTTAAAAAGCGCTTCGGAGGAGAGCGCCTGCAGGTGTACCTGAGCATCCTGTCCCTGTTTAT
CTGCGTGGTGCTGCTGATCAGCGCCGACATCTTCGCCGGCGCCATCTTTATCAAGCTGGCCCTGGGCCTG
GATCTGTATCTGGCCATCTTCATCCTGCTGGCCATGACAGCCGTGTACACCACAACCGGAGGACTGGCAT
CTGTGATCTATACAGACACCCTGCAGACCATCATCATGCTGATCGGCAGCTTCATCCTGATGGGCTTCGC
CTTTAACGAAGTGGGCGGCTACGAGTCTTTTACAGAGAAGTATGTGAACGCCACCCCTAGCGTGGTGGAG
GGCGACAATCTGACAATCTCTGCCAGCTGCTACACCCCACGCGCCGATTCCTTCCACATCTTTCGGGACG
CAGTGACCGGCGATATCCCATGGCCAGGCATCATCTTCGGCATGCCCATCACAGCCCTGTGGTATTGGTG
TACCAATCAGGTCATCGTGCAGCGGTGCCTGTGCGGCAAGGATATGAGCCACGTGAAGGCCGCCTGCATC
ATGTGCGCCTACCTGAAGCTGCTGCCTATGTTTCTGATGGTCATGCCAGGCATGATCAGCCGGATCCTGT
ATACCGACATGGTGGCCTGCGTGGTGCCTTCCGAGTGCGTGAAGCACTGTGGCGTGGATGTGGGCTGTAC
AAACTACGCCTATCCCACCATGGTGCTGGAGCTGATGCCTCAGGGCCTGAGAGGCCTGATGCTGTCCGTG
ATGCTGGCCTCTCTGATGTCTAGCCTGACATCCATCTTCAATTCCGCCTCTACACTGTTTACCATCGACC
TGTACACCAAGATGCGCAAGCAGGCCTCTGAGAAGGAGCTGCTGATCGCCGGCCGGATCTTCGTGCTGCT
GCTGACAGTGGTGAGCATCGTGTGGGTGCCCCTGGTGCAGGTGTCCCAGAACGGCCAGCTGATCCACTAC
ACCGAGTCCATCTCCTCTTATCTGGGACCACCTATCGCAGCCGTGTTCGTGCTGGCCATCTTTTGCAAGA
GAGTGAATGAGCAGGGAGCATTCTGGGGACTGATGGTGGGACTGGCAATGGGACTGATCAGGATGATCAC
AGAGTTTGCATACGGAACCGGAAGCTGTCTGGCACCATCCAACTGCCCTAAGATCATCTGTGGCGTGCAC
TACCTGTATTTTTCTATCGTGCTGTTCTTTGGCAGCATGCTGGTGACACTGGGCATCAGCCTGCTGACCA
AGCCTATCCCAGACGTGCACCTGTACCGGCTGTGCTGGGTGCTGAGAAATTCCACAGAGGAGAGGATCGA
CATCGATGCCGAGGAGAAGTCTCAGGAGGAGACCGACGATGGCGTGGAGGAGGACTACCCCGAGAAGTCT
AGGGGCTGCCTGAAGAAGGCCTATGATCTGTTCTGTGGCCTGCAGAAGGGCCCTAAGCTGACAAAGGAGG
AGGAGGAGGCCCTGAGCAAGAAGCTGACAGATACCTCTGAGCGGCCAAGCTGGAGAACCATCGTGAACAT
CAATGCCATCCTGCTGCTGGCCGTGGTGGTGTTTATCCACGGCTACTATGCCTAAGACCCAGCTTTCTTG
TACAAAGTTGGCATTATAAGAAAGCATTGCTTATCAATTTGTTGCAACGAACAGGTCACTATCAGTCAAA
ATAAAATCATTATTTGCCATCCAGCTGATATCCCCTATAGTGAGTCGTATTACATGGTCATAGCTGTTTC
CTGGCAGCTCTGGCCCGTGTCTCAAAATCTCTGATGTTACATTGCACAAGATAAAAATATATCATCATGA
ACAATAAAACTGTCTGCTTACATAAACAGTAATACAAGGGGTGTTATGAGCCATATTCAACGGGAAACGT
CGAGGCCGCGATTAAATTCCAACATGGATGCTGATTTATATGGGTATAAATGGGCTCGCGATAATGTCGG
GCAATCAGGTGCGACAATCTATCGCTTGTATGGGAAGCCCGATGCGCCAGAGTTGTTTCTGAAACATGGC
AAAGGTAGCGTTGCCAATGATGTTACAGATGAGATGGTCAGACTAAACTGGCTGACGGAATTTATGCCTC
TTCCGACCATCAAGCATTTTATCCGTACTCCTGATGATGCATGGTTACTCACCACTGCGATCCCCGGAAA
AACAGCATTCCAGGTATTAGAAGAATATCCTGATTCAGGTGAAAATATTGTTGATGCGCTGGCAGTGTTC
CTGCGCCGGTTGCATTCGATTCCTGTTTGTAATTGTCCTTTTAACAGCGATCGCGTATTTCGTCTCGCTC
AGGCGCAATCACGAATGAATAACGGTTTGGTTGATGCGAGTGATTTTGATGACGAGCGTAATGGCTGGCC
TGTTGAACAAGTCTGGAAAGAAATGCATAAACTTTTGCCATTCTCACCGGATTCAGTCGTCACTCATGGT
GATTTCTCACTTGATAACCTTATTTTTGACGAGGGGAAATTAATAGGTTGTATTGATGTTGGACGAGTCG
GAATCGCAGACCGATACCAGGATCTTGCCATCCTATGGAACTGCCTCGGTGAGTTTTCTCCTTCATTACA
GAAACGGCTTTTTCAAAAATATGGTATTGATAATCCTGATATGAATAAATTGCAGTTTCATTTGATGCTC
GATGAGTTTTTCTAATCAGAATTGGTTAATTGGTTGTAACACTGGCAGAGCATTACGCTGACTTGACGGG
ACGGCGCAAGCTCATGACCAAAATCCCTTAACGTGAGTTACGCGTCGTTCCACTGAGCGTCAGACCCCGT
AGAAAAGATCAAAGGATCTTCTTGAGATCCTTTTTTTCTGCGCGTAATCTGCTGCTTGCAAACAAAAAAA
CCACCGCTACCAGCGGTGGTTTGTTTGCCGGATCAAGAGCTACCAACTCTTTTTCCGAAGGTAACTGGCT
TCAGCAGAGCGCAGATACCAAATACTGTTCTTCTAGTGTAGCCGTAGTTAGGCCACCACTTCAAGAACTC
TGTAGCACCGCCTACATACCTCGCTCTGCTAATCCTGTTACCAGTGGCTGCTGCCAGTGGCGATAAGTCG
TGTCTTACCGGGTTGGACTCAAGACGATAGTTACCGGATAAGGCGCAGCGGTCGGGCTGAACGGGGGGTT
CGTGCACACAGCCCAGCTTGGAGCGAACGACCTACACCGAACTGAGATACCTACAGCGTGAGCTATGAGA
AAGCGCCACGCTTCCCGAAGGGAGAAAGGCGGACAGGTATCCGGTAAGCGGCAGGGTCGGAACAGGAGAG
CGCACGAGGGAGCTTCCAGGGGGAAACGCCTGGTATCTTTATAGTCCTGTCGGGTTTCGCCACCTCTGAC
TTGAGCGTCGATTTTTGTGATGCTCGTCAGGGGGGCGGAGCCTATGGAAAAACGCCAGCAACGCGGCCTT
TTTACGGTTCCTGGCCTTTTGCTGGCCTTTTGCTCACATGTTCTTTCCTGCGTTATCCCCTGATTCTGTG
GATAACCGTATTACCGCCTTTGAGTGAGCTGATACCGCTCGCCGCAGCCGAACGACCGAGCGCAGCGAGT
CAGTGAGCGAGGAAGCGGAAGAGCGCCCAATACGCAAACCGCCTCTCCCCGCGCGTTGGCCGATTCATTA
ATGCAGCTGGCACGACAGGTTTCCCGACTGGAAAGCGGGCAGTGAGCGCAACGCAATTAATACGCGTACC
GCTAGCCAGGAAGAGTTTGTAGAAACGCAAAAAGGCCATCCGTCAGGATGGCCTTCTGCTTAGTTTGATG
CCTGGCAGTTTATGGCGGGCGTCCTGCCCGCCACCCTCCGGGCCGTTGCTTCACAACGTTCAAATCCGCT
CCCGGCGGATTTGTCCTACTCAGGAGAGCGTTCACCGACAAACAACAGATAAAACGAAAGGCCCAGTCTT
CCGACTGAGCCTTTCGTTTTATTTGATGCCTGGCAGTTCCCTACTCTCGCGTTAACGCTAGCATGGATGT
TTTCCCAGTCACGACGTTGTAAAACGACGGCCAGTCTTAAGCTCGGGCCC
Features (pLannotate 1.2.2; 10 found; start..end, strand, type, name):
      1..100     +  protein_bind   attL1: mutant version of attL; recombination site for the Gateway® LR reaction LR Clonase™
    106..2082    +  CDS            SLC5A4: SC5A4_HUMAN - Also known as SAAT1, SGLT3 From Homo sapiens (Human).
   2087..2186    -  protein_bind   attL2: mutant version of attL; recombination site for the Gateway® LR reaction LR Clonase™
   2204..2222    -  promoter       T7 promoter: promoter for bacteriophage T7 RNA polymerase
   2356..3165    +  CDS            KanR: aminoglycoside phosphotransferase; aph(3')-Ia; confers resistance to kanamycin in bacteria or G418 (Geneticin®) in eukaryotes
   3312..3900    +  rep_origin     ori: high-copy-number ColE1/pMB1/pBR322/pUC origin of replication
   4083..4175    +  CDS            lacI (fragment): lac repressor; lacI; The lac repressor binds to the lac operator to inhibit transcription in E. coli. This inhibition can be relieved by adding lactose or isopropyl-β-D-thiogalactopyranoside (IPTG).
   4230..4257    -  terminator     rrnB T2 terminator: transcription terminator T2 from the E. coli rrnB gene
   4389..4432    +  terminator     rrnB T1 terminator: Escherichia coli rrnB; transcription terminator T1 from the E. coli rrnB gene
   4479..4515    -  CDS            lacZα (fragment): LacZα fragment of β-galactosidase; lacZ fragment
