[The description below was written by a language model from this plasmid's Addgene catalogue record and pLannotate feature annotations shown in this document.]
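Description:
pDONR221-SLC5A4_STOP is a Gateway entry clone built on the pDONR221 backbone, carrying a codon-optimized open reading frame for human SLC5A4 (also known as SGLT3 or SAAT1), a member of the solute carrier family. The sequenced plasmid is about 4.5 kb, and the roughly 2 kb ORF sits between attL1 and attL2 sites, the recombination sequences recognised in the Gateway LR reaction. This arrangement allows the coding sequence to be transferred directionally into any compatible attR-containing destination vector. The plasmid is propagated in E. coli from a high-copy ColE1/pUC-type origin and selected with kanamycin through an aminoglycoside phosphotransferase (KanR) gene.

Although the catalogue lists the vector type as mammalian expression, the annotated features show no eukaryotic promoter or polyadenylation signal around the insert, so expression in cells depends on the destination vector chosen by the user. The only promoter annotated is a T7 promoter just outside attL2, oriented toward the insert on the reverse strand. rrnB T1 and T2 terminators lie upstream of attL1, where they insulate the cassette from read-through transcription from the backbone. Short lacI and lacZα fragments are also detected and appear to be backbone remnants rather than functional genes.

The defining feature of this version is a stop codon retained at the end of the ORF, so it suits native, untagged or N-terminally tagged expression. It cannot be used for C-terminal fusions, for which a separate no-stop version exists. The plasmid belongs to a large consortium collection of SLC transporter clones intended to support functional and drug-discovery studies of this protein family.
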