Addgene plasmid #161336: pDONR221-SLC5A4_STOP
Purpose: Gateway entry clone with codon-optimized ORF sequence for subcloning into custom expression vectors. Contains a STOP codon at the end of the codon-optimized ORF sequence.
Depositing lab: RESOLUTE Consortium & Giulio Superti-Furga. Depositing organization: CeMM Research Center for Molecular Medicine. Publication: The RESOLUTE consortium: unlocking SLC transporters for drug discovery. Superti-Furga G, Lackner D, Wiedmer T, Ingles-Prieto A, Barbosa B, Girardi E, Goldmann U, Gurtl B, Klavins K, Klimek C, Lindinger S, Lineiro-Retes E, Muller AC, Onstein S, Redinger G, Reil D, Sedlyarov V, Wolf G, Crawford M, Everley R, ... Steppan CM. Nat Rev Drug Discov. 2020 Jul;19(7):429-430. doi: 10.1038/d41573-020-00056-6. PubMed 32265506.
Backbone
  Vector backbone: pDONR221
  Backbone manufacturer: ThermoFisher Scientific
  Backbone size w/o insert (bp): 2550
  Vector type: Mammalian Expression
Growth in bacteria
  Bacterial resistance: Kanamycin, 50 μg/mL
  Growth temperature: 37°C
  Growth strain: NEB Stable
  Copy number: High Copy
Gene/Insert
  Gene/Insert name: SLC5A4 (alt name: SAAT1, SGLT3, DJ90G24.4)
  Species: H. sapiens (human)
  Insert size (bp): 1980
  Entrez Gene: SLC5A4 (a.k.a. DJ90G24.4, SAAT1, SGLT3)
  Cloning method: Gateway Cloning
  Sequencing primers: 5′ M13-fwd; 3′ M13-rev
Terms and licenses: Academic/Nonprofit Terms; Industry Terms
Depositor comments: This plasmid contains a STOP codon at the end of the codon-optimized ORF. For the version of this plasmid that does not contain a STOP codon, please see Addgene plasmid 132170 For more information on the full Resolute plasmid collection, please see www.addgene.org/depositor-collections/re-solute/. Please provide your feedback on this plasmid to the RESOLUTE consortium by filling out their RESOLUTE repository feedback form: https://forms.office.com/Pages/ResponsePage.aspx?id=0e05yklzmkS7rjFGQL4N7z4feCLQvEJAmVcOCM_u885UN1JJRko0Ukg4TVQwNTZLOUxPQVJWT1NHUCQlQCN0PWcu
How to cite: pDONR221-SLC5A4_STOP was a gift from RESOLUTE Consortium & Giulio Superti-Furga (Addgene plasmid # 161336 ; http://n2t.net/addgene:161336 ; RRID:Addgene_161336)
