>Addgene plasmid #161336 | pDONR221-SLC5A4_STOP | depositor partial sequence | sequence record 312607 | Codon-optimized ORF of SLC5A4
ATGGCCTCCACCGTGAGCCCATCCACAATCGCAGAGACCCCAGAGCCACCTCCACTGTCCGACCACATCA
GAAACGCCGCCGATATCTCTGTGATCGTGATCTACTTCCTGGTGGTCATGGCAGTGGGACTGTGGGCCAT
GCTGAAGACAAATAGAGGCACCATCGGCGGCTTCTTTCTGGCAGGAAGGGATATGGCATGGTGGCCAATG
GGCGCCTCTCTGTTTGCCAGCAACATCGGCTCCAATCACTATGTGGGACTGGCAGGAACAGGAGCAGCAA
GCGGCGTGGCCACAGTGACCTTCGAGTGGACCAGCTCCGTGATGCTGCTGATCCTGGGCTGGATCTTTGT
GCCAATCTACATCAAGTCCGGCGTGATGACCATGCCCGAGTACCTTAAAAAGCGCTTCGGAGGAGAGCGC
CTGCAGGTGTACCTGAGCATCCTGTCCCTGTTTATCTGCGTGGTGCTGCTGATCAGCGCCGACATCTTCG
CCGGCGCCATCTTTATCAAGCTGGCCCTGGGCCTGGATCTGTATCTGGCCATCTTCATCCTGCTGGCCAT
GACAGCCGTGTACACCACAACCGGAGGACTGGCATCTGTGATCTATACAGACACCCTGCAGACCATCATC
ATGCTGATCGGCAGCTTCATCCTGATGGGCTTCGCCTTTAACGAAGTGGGCGGCTACGAGTCTTTTACAG
AGAAGTATGTGAACGCCACCCCTAGCGTGGTGGAGGGCGACAATCTGACAATCTCTGCCAGCTGCTACAC
CCCACGCGCCGATTCCTTCCACATCTTTCGGGACGCAGTGACCGGCGATATCCCATGGCCAGGCATCATC
TTCGGCATGCCCATCACAGCCCTGTGGTATTGGTGTACCAATCAGGTCATCGTGCAGCGGTGCCTGTGCG
GCAAGGATATGAGCCACGTGAAGGCCGCCTGCATCATGTGCGCCTACCTGAAGCTGCTGCCTATGTTTCT
GATGGTCATGCCAGGCATGATCAGCCGGATCCTGTATACCGACATGGTGGCCTGCGTGGTGCCTTCCGAG
TGCGTGAAGCACTGTGGCGTGGATGTGGGCTGTACAAACTACGCCTATCCCACCATGGTGCTGGAGCTGA
TGCCTCAGGGCCTGAGAGGCCTGATGCTGTCCGTGATGCTGGCCTCTCTGATGTCTAGCCTGACATCCAT
CTTCAATTCCGCCTCTACACTGTTTACCATCGACCTGTACACCAAGATGCGCAAGCAGGCCTCTGAGAAG
GAGCTGCTGATCGCCGGCCGGATCTTCGTGCTGCTGCTGACAGTGGTGAGCATCGTGTGGGTGCCCCTGG
TGCAGGTGTCCCAGAACGGCCAGCTGATCCACTACACCGAGTCCATCTCCTCTTATCTGGGACCACCTAT
CGCAGCCGTGTTCGTGCTGGCCATCTTTTGCAAGAGAGTGAATGAGCAGGGAGCATTCTGGGGACTGATG
GTGGGACTGGCAATGGGACTGATCAGGATGATCACAGAGTTTGCATACGGAACCGGAAGCTGTCTGGCAC
CATCCAACTGCCCTAAGATCATCTGTGGCGTGCACTACCTGTATTTTTCTATCGTGCTGTTCTTTGGCAG
CATGCTGGTGACACTGGGCATCAGCCTGCTGACCAAGCCTATCCCAGACGTGCACCTGTACCGGCTGTGC
TGGGTGCTGAGAAATTCCACAGAGGAGAGGATCGACATCGATGCCGAGGAGAAGTCTCAGGAGGAGACCG
ACGATGGCGTGGAGGAGGACTACCCCGAGAAGTCTAGGGGCTGCCTGAAGAAGGCCTATGATCTGTTCTG
TGGCCTGCAGAAGGGCCCTAAGCTGACAAAGGAGGAGGAGGAGGCCCTGAGCAAGAAGCTGACAGATACC
TCTGAGCGGCCAAGCTGGAGAACCATCGTGAACATCAATGCCATCCTGCTGCTGGCCGTGGTGGTGTTTA
TCCACGGCTACTATGCCTAA
